>Addgene plasmid #216024 | AA181 | addgene full sequence | sequence record 431470 | Addgene NGS Result
TCGCGCGTTTCGGTGATGACGGTGAAAACCTCTGACACATGCAGCTCCCGGAGACGGTCACAGCTTGTCT
GTAAGCGGATGCCGGGAGCAGACAAGCCCGTCAGGGCGCGTCAGCGGGTGTTGGCGGGTGTCGGGGCTGG
CTTAACTATGCGGCATCAGAGCAGATTGTACTGAGAGTGCACCATATGCGGTGTGAAATACCGCACAGAT
GCGTAAGGAGAAAATACCGCATCAGGCGCCATTCGCCATTCAGGCTGCGCAACTGTTGGGAAGGGCGATC
GGTGCGGGCCTCTTCGCTATTACGCCAGCTGGCGAAAGGGGGATGTGCTGCAAGGCGATTAAGTTGGGTA
ACGCCAGGGTTTTCCCAGTCACGACGTTGTAAAACGACGGCCAGAGAATTCGAGCTCGGTACCTCGCGAA
TACATCTAGATGAAGACTGGCAGCACACAGTTCGAGGGCTTTACCAACCTGTATCAGGTGAGCAAGACAC
TGCGGTTTGAGCTGATCCCACAGGGCAAGACCCTGAAGCACATCCAGGAGCAGGGCTTCATCGAGGAGGA
CAAGGCCCGCAATGATCACTACAAGGAGCTGAAGCCCATCATCGATCGGATCTACAAGACCTATGCCGAC
CAGTGCCTGCAGCTGGTGCAGCTGGATTGGGAGAACCTGAGCGCCGCCATCGACTCCTATAGAAAGGAGA
AAACCGAGGAGACAAGGAACGCCCTGATCGAGGAGCAGGCCACATATCGCAATGCCATCCACGACTACTT
CATCGGCCGGACAGACAACCTGACCGATGCCATCAATAAGAGACACGCCGAGATCTACAAGGGCCTGTTC
AAGGCCGAGCTGTTTAATGGCAAGGTGCTGAAGCAGCTGGGCACCGTGACCACAACCGAGCACGAGAACG
CCCTGCTGCGGAGCTTCGACAAGTTTACAACCTACTTCTCCGGCTTTTATGAGAACAGGAAGAACGTGTT
CAGCGCCGAGGATATCAGCACAGCCATCCCACACCGCATCGTGCAGGACAACTTCCCCAAGTTTAAGGAG
AATTGTCACATCTTCACACGCCTGATCACCGCCGTGCCCAGCCTGCGGGAGCACTTTGAGAACGTGAAGA
AGGCCATCGGCATCTTCGTGAGCACCTCCATCGAGGAGGTGTTTTCCTTCCCTTTTTATAACCAGCTGCT
GACACAGACCCAGATCGACCTGTATAACCAGCTGCTGGGAGGAATCTCTCGGGAGGCAGGCACCGAGAAG
ATCAAGGGCCTGAACGAGGTGCTGAATCTGGCCATCCAGAAGAATGATGAGACAGCCCACATCATCGCCT
CCCTGCCACACAGATTCATCCCCCTGTTTAAGCAGATCCTGTCCGATAGGAACACCCTGTCTTTCATCCT
GGAGGAGTTTAAGAGCGACGAGGAAGTGATCCAGTCCTTCTGCAAGTACAAGACACTGCTGAGAAACGAG
AACGTGCTGGAGACAGCCGAGGCCCTGTTTAACGAGCTGAACAGCATCGACCTGACACACATCTTCATCA
GCCACAAGAAGCTGGAGACAATCAGCAGCGCCCTGTGCGACCACTGGGATACACTGAGGAATGCCCTGTA
TGAGCGGAGAATCTCCGAGCTGACAGGCAAGATCACCAAGTCTGCCAAGGAGAAGGTGCAGCGCAGCCTG
AAGCACGAGGATATCAACCTGCAGGAGATCATCTCTGCCGCAGGCAAGGAGCTGAGCGAGGCCTTCAAGC
AGAAAACCAGCGAGATCCTGTCCCACGCACACGCCGCCCTGGATCAGCCACTGCCTACAACCCTGAAGAA
GCAGGAGGAGAAGGAGATCCTGAAGTCTCAGCTGGACAGCCTGCTGGGCCTGTACCACCTGCTGGACTGG
TTTGCCGTGGATGAGTCCAACGAGGTGGACCCCGAGTTCTCTGCCCGGCTGACCGGCATCAAGCTGGAGA
TGGAGCCTTCTCTGAGCTTCTACAACAAGGCCAGAAATTATGCCACCAAGAAGCCCTACTCCGTGGAGAA
GTTCAAGCTGAACTTTCAGATGCCTACACTGGCCTCTGGCTGGGACGTGAATAAGGAGAAGAACAATGGC
GCCATCCTGTTTGTGAAGAACGGCCTGTACTATCTGGGCATCATGCCAAAGCAGAAGGGCAGGTATAAGG
CCCTGAGCTTCGAGCCCACAGAGAAAACCAGCGAGGGCTTTGATAAGATGTACTATGACTACTTCCCTGA
TGCCGCCAAGATGATCCCAAAGTGCAGCACCCAGCTGAAGGCCGTGACAGCCCACTTTCAGACCCACACA
ACCCCCATCCTGCTGTCCAACAATTTCATCGAGCCTCTGGAGATCACAAAGGAGATCTACGACCTGAACA
ATCCTGAGAAGGAGCCAAAGAAGTTTCAGACAGCCTACGCCAAGAAAACCGGCGACCAGAAGGGCTACAG
AGAGGCCCTGTGCAAGTGGATCGACTTCACAAGGGATTTTCTGTCCAAGTATACCAAGACAACCTCTATC
GATCTGTCTAGCCTGCGGCCATCCTCTCAGTATAAGGACCTGGGCGAGTACTATGCCGAGCTGAATCCCC
TGCTGTACCACATCAGCTTCCAGAGAATCGCCGAGAAGGAGATCATGGATGCCGTGGAGACAGGCAAGCT
GTACCTGTTCCAGATCTATAACAAGGACTTTGCCAAGGGCCACCACGGCAAGCCTAATCTGCACACACTG
TATTGGACCGGCCTGTTTTCTCCAGAGAACCTGGCCAAGACAAGCATCAAGCTGAATGGCCAGGCCGAGC
TGTTCTACCGCCCTAAGTCCAGGATGAAGAGGATGGCACACCGGCTGGGAGAGAAGATGCTGAACAAGAA
GCTGAAGGATCAGAAAACCCCAATCCCCGACACCCTGTACCAGGAGCTGTACGACTATGTGAATCACAGA
CTGTCCCACGACCTGTCTGATGAGGCCAGGGCCCTGCTGCCCAACGTGATCACCAAGGAGGTGTCTCACG
AGATCATCAAGGATAGGCGCTTTACCAGCGACAAGTTCTTTTTCCACGTGCCTATCACACTGAACTATCA
GGCCGCCAATTCCCCATCTAAGTTCAACCAGAGGGTGAATGCCTACCTGAAGGAGCACCCCGAGACACCT
ATCATCGGCATCGATCGGGGCGAGAGAAACCTGATCTATATCACAGTGATCGACTCCACCGGCAAGATCC
TGGAGCAGCGGAGCCTGAACACCATCCAGCAGTTTGATTACCAGAAGAAGCTGGACAACAGGGAGAAGGA
GAGGGTGGCAGCAAGGCAGGCCTGGTCTGTGGTGGGCACAATCAAGGATCTGAAGCAGGGCTATCTGAGC
CAGGTCATCCACGAGATCGTGGACCTGATGATCCACTACCAGGCCGTGGTGGTGCTGGAGAACCTGAATT
TCGGCTTTAAGAGCAAGAGGACCGGCATCGCCGAGAAGGCCGTGTACCAGCAGTTCGAGAAGATGCTGAT
CGATAAGCTGAATTGCCTGGTGCTGAAGGACTATCCAGCAGAGAAAGTGGGAGGCGTGCTGAACCCATAC
CAGCTGACAGACCAGTTCACCTCCTTTGCCAAGATGGGCACCCAGTCTGGCTTCCTGTTTTACGTGCCTG
CCCCATATACATCTAAGATCGATCCCCTGACCGGCTTCGTGGACCCCTTCGTGTGGAAAACCATCAAGAA
TCACGAGAGCCGCAAGCACTTCCTGGAGGGCTTCGACTTTCTGCACTACGACGTGAAAACCGGCGACTTC
ATCCTGCACTTTAAGATGAACAGAAATCTGTCCTTCCAGAGGGGCCTGCCCGGCTTTATGCCTGCATGGG
ATATCGTGTTCGAGAAGAACGAGACACAGTTTGACGCCAAGGGCACCCCTTTCATCGCCGGCAAGAGAAT
CGTGCCAGTGATCGAGAATCACAGATTCACCGGCAGATACCGGGACCTGTATCCTGCCAACGAGCTGATC
GCCCTGCTGGAGGAGAAGGGCATCGTGTTCAGGGATGGCTCCAACATCCTGCCAAAGCTGCTGGAGAATG
ACGATTCTCACGCCATCGACACCATGGTGGCCCTGATCCGCAGCGTGCTGCAGATGCGGAACTCCAATGC
CGCCACAGGCGAGGACTATATCAACAGCCCCGTGCGCGATCTGAATGGCGTGTGCTTCGACTCCCGGTTT
CAGAACCCAGAGTGGCCCATGGACGCCGATGCCAATGGCGCCTACCACATCGCCCTGAAGGGCCAGCTGC
TGCTGAATCACCTGAAGGAGAGCAAGGATCTGAAGCTGCAGAACGGCATCTCCAATCAGGACTGGCTGGC
CTACATCCAGGAGCTGCGCAACGGGTCCAAGTCTTCATCGGATCCCGGGCCCGTCGACTGCAGAGGCCTG
CATGCAAGCTTGGTGTAATCATGGTCATAGCTGTTTCCTGTGTGAAATTGTTATCCGCTCACAATTCCAC
ACAACATACGAGCCGGAAGCATAAAGTGTAAAGCCTGGGGTGCCTAATGAGTGAGCTAACTCACATTAAT
TGCGTTGCGCTCACTGCCCGCTTTCCAGTCGGGAAACCTGTCGTGCCAGCTGCATTAATGAATCGGCCAA
CGCGCGGGGAGAGGCGGTTTGCGTATTGGGCGCTCTTCCGCTTCCTCGCTCACTGACTCGCTGCGCTCGG
TCGTTCGGCTGCGGCGAGCGGTATCAGCTCACTCAAAGGCGGTAATACGGTTATCCACAGAATCAGGGGA
TAACGCAGGAAAGAACATGTGAGCAAAAGGCCAGCAAAAGGCCAGGAACCGTAAAAAGGCCGCGTTGCTG
GCGTTTTTCCATAGGCTCCGCCCCCCTGACGAGCATCACAAAAATCGACGCTCAAGTCAGAGGTGGCGAA
ACCCGACAGGACTATAAAGATACCAGGCGTTTCCCCCTGGAAGCTCCCTCGTGCGCTCTCCTGTTCCGAC
CCTGCCGCTTACCGGATACCTGTCCGCCTTTCTCCCTTCGGGAAGCGTGGCGCTTTCTCATAGCTCACGC
TGTAGGTATCTCAGTTCGGTGTAGGTCGTTCGCTCCAAGCTGGGCTGTGTGCACGAACCCCCCGTTCAGC
CCGACCGCTGCGCCTTATCCGGTAACTATCGTCTTGAGTCCAACCCGGTAAGACACGACTTATCGCCACT
GGCAGCAGCCACTGGTAACAGGATTAGCAGAGCGAGGTATGTAGGCGGTGCTACAGAGTTCTTGAAGTGG
TGGCCTAACTACGGCTACACTAGAAGAACAGTATTTGGTATCTGCGCTCTGCTGAAGCCAGTTACCTTCG
GAAAAAGAGTTGGTAGCTCTTGATCCGGCAAACAAACCACCGCTGGTAGCGGTGGTTTTTTTGTTTGCAA
GCAGCAGATTACGCGCAGAAAAAAAGGATCTCAAGAAGATCCTTTGATCTTTTCTACGGGGTCTGACGCT
CAGTGGAACGAAAACTCACGTTAAGGGATTTTGGTCATGAGATTATCAAAAAGGATCTTCACCTAGATCC
TTTTAAATTAAAAATGAAGTTTTAAATCAAGCCCAATCTGAATAATGTTACAACCAATTAACCAATTCTG
ATTAGAAAAACTCATCGAGCATCAAATGAAACTGCAATTTATTCATATCAGGATTATCAATACCATATTT
TTGAAAAAGCCGTTTCTGTAATGAAGGAGAAAACTCACCGAGGCAGTTCCATAGGATGGCAAGATCCTGG
TATCGGTCTGCGATTCCGACTCGTCCAACATCAATACAACCTATTAATTTCCCCTCGTCAAAAATAAGGT
TATCAAGTGAGAAATCACCATGAGTGACGACTGAATCCGGTGAGAATGGCAAAAGTTTATGCATTTCTTT
CCAGACTTGTTCAACAGGCCAGCCATTACGCTCGTCATCAAAATCACTCGCATCAACCAAACCGTTATTC
ATTCGTGATTGCGCCTGAGCGAGACGAAATACGCGATCGCTGTTAAAAGGACAATTACAAACAGGAATCG
AATGCAACCGGCGCAGGAACACTGCCAGCGCATCAACAATATTTTCACCTGAATCAGGATATTCTTCTAA
TACCTGGAATGCTGTTTTTCCGGGGATCGCAGTGGTGAGTAACCATGCATCATCAGGAGTACGGATAAAA
TGCTTGATGGTCGGAAGAGGCATAAATTCCGTCAGCCAGTTTAGTCTGACCATCTCATCTGTAACATCAT
TGGCAACGCTACCTTTGCCATGTTTCAGAAACAACTCTGGCGCATCGGGCTTCCCATACAAGCGATAGAT
TGTCGCACCTGATTGCCCGACATTATCGCGAGCCCATTTATACCCATATAAATCAGCATCCATGTTGGAA
TTTAATCGCGGCCTCGACGTTTCCCGTTGAATATGGCTCATAACACCCCTTGTATTACTGTTTATGTAAG
CAGACAGTTTTATTGTTCATGATGATATATTTTTATCTTGTGCAATGTAACATCAGAGATTTTGAGACAC
GGGCCAGAGCTGCA
Features (pLannotate 1.2.2; 10 found; start..end, strand, type, name):
    137..236     +  misc_feature   bom (fragment): basis of mobility region from pBR322
    242..399     -  CDS            lacZα (fragment): LacZα fragment of β-galactosidase; lacZ fragment
    445..4362    +  CDS            AsCpf1: CRISPR-associated protein from Acidaminococcus sp. BV3L6 (Zetsche et al., 2015)
   4458..4474    -  protein_bind   lac operator: The lac repressor binds to the lac operator to inhibit transcription in E. coli. This inhibition can be relieved by adding lactose or isopropyl-β-D-thiogalactopyranoside (IPTG). lac repressor encoded by lacI
   4482..4512    -  promoter       lac promoter: promoter for the E. coli lac operon
   4527..4548    -  protein_bind   CAP binding site: CAP binding activates transcription in the presence of cAMP. E. coli catabolite activator protein
   4561..4653    -  CDS            lacI (fragment): lac repressor; lacI; The lac repressor binds to the lac operator to inhibit transcription in E. coli. This inhibition can be relieved by adding lactose or isopropyl-β-D-thiogalactopyranoside (IPTG).
   4836..5424    -  rep_origin     ori: high-copy-number ColE1/pMB1/pBR322/pUC origin of replication
   5602..6411    -  CDS            KanR: aminoglycoside phosphotransferase; aph(3')-Ia; confers resistance to kanamycin in bacteria or G418 (Geneticin®) in eukaryotes
   6518..35      +  CDS            rop (fragment) (across the origin): Rop protein, which maintains plasmids at low copy number; rop
