[The description below was written by a language model from this plasmid's Addgene catalogue record and pLannotate feature annotations shown in this document.]
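Description:
AA181 is a fragment plasmid from the Fragmid modular vector assembly system, a toolkit in which individual functional parts are kept on separate donor plasmids and combined into complete CRISPR vectors. It is built on the pUC57-Kan cloning backbone (about 6.5 kb in total) and is propagated in E. coli using the high-copy ColE1/pUC-type origin, with selection by kanamycin through the aph(3')-Ia aminoglycoside phosphotransferase gene. The remaining annotated features are backbone remnants typical of pUC-derived vectors: fragments of bom, rop and lacI, together with the CAP binding site, lac promoter, lac operator and a partial lacZα sequence that flank the cloning region.

The payload is the "Cas protein" module Cas12a_v1.1 [As], an open reading frame of roughly 3.9 kb encoding unmodified AsCas12a (AsCpf1), the RNA-guided type V CRISPR nuclease from Acidaminococcus sp. The coding sequence lies in the opposite orientation to the backbone lac promoter, and the feature table shows no eukaryotic promoter, polyadenylation signal, nuclear localisation signal, epitope tag or guide RNA cassette. This fits its role as a part donor rather than a stand-alone expression vector, since those elements would be supplied by other modules during assembly. The record does not state the cloning method or the sites used to release the fragment, and part of the plasmid derives from a commercially synthesised construct. The depositor marks this unmodified version as "not preferred", which suggests that other Cas12a modules in the collection are recommended for routine use. AA181 would then serve mainly as a baseline or comparison component when building and benchmarking Cas12a-based vectors.
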