Addgene plasmid #216024: AA181
Purpose: Fragmid fragment: (Cas protein) unmodified AsCas12a; not preferred
Depositing lab: John Doench. Depositing organization: Broad Institute. Publication: Modular vector assembly enables rapid assessment of emerging CRISPR technologies. McGee AV, Liu YV, Griffith AL, Szegletes ZM, Wen B, Kraus C, Miller NW, Steger RJ, Escude Velasco B, Bosch JA, Zirin JD, Viswanatha R, Sontheimer EJ, Goodale A, Greene MA, Green TM, Doench JG. Cell Genom. 2024 Mar 13;4(3):100519. doi: 10.1016/j.xgen.2024.100519. PubMed 38484704.
Backbone
  Vector backbone: pUC57-Kan
  Vector type: CRISPR ; Fragment
Growth in bacteria
  Bacterial resistance: Kanamycin, 50 μg/mL
  Growth temperature: 37°C
  Growth strain: DH5alpha
  Copy number: Unknown
Gene/Insert
  Gene/Insert name: Cas12a_v1.1 [As]
  Species: Acidaminococcus sp.
  Cloning method: Unknown
Resource information
  A portion of this plasmid was derived from a plasmid made by: Genscript ID: U2691GK040-22
Terms and licenses: Academic/Nonprofit Terms; Industry Terms: Not Available to Industry
Depositor comments: Please visit https://www.biorxiv.org/content/10.1101/2023.10.25.564061v1 for bioRxiv preprint.
How to cite: AA181 was a gift from John Doench (Addgene plasmid # 216024 ; http://n2t.net/addgene:216024 ; RRID:Addgene_216024)
